>Addgene plasmid #152008 | pGBW-m4133228 | depositor full sequence | sequence record 295020 | Full Sequence
CACCATGAGCAAAATGTCTGACGTCAAGTGTACATCCGTAGTTCTGTTATCAGTGCTTCAACAGCTGCGG
GTGGAGAGTTCGTCAAAGCTCTGGGCCCAGTGCGTGCAGCTGCACAATGATATATTGCTCGCGAAAGATA
CTACGGAAGCTTTCGAGAAGATGGTCAGCTTGCTATCTGTTCTACTGAGCATGCAAGGAGCAGTAGACAT
CAACAAACTTTGCGAAGAGATGTTAGACAACCGAGCCACCCTGCAAGAAAACCTTTACTTTCAGTCGGGG
AAACCTATACCCAATCCACTTCTCGGCTTAGATTCTACCTAAGCTAGCTTGACTGACTGAGATACAGCGT
ACCTTCAGCTCACAGACATGATAAGATACATTGATGAGTTTGGACAAACCACAACTAGAATGCAGTGAAA
AAAATGCTTTATTTGTGAAATTTGTGATGCTATTGCTTTATTTGTAACCATTATAAGCTGCAATAAACAA
GTTAACAACAACAATTGCATTCATTTTATGTTTCAGGTTCAGGGGGAGGTGTGGGAGGTTTTTTAAAGCA
AGTAAAACCTCTACAAATGTGGTATTGGCCCATCTCTATCGGTATCGTAGCATAACCCCTTGGGGCCTCT
AAACGGGTCTTGAGGGGTTTTTTGTGCCCCTCGGGCCGGATTGCTATCTACCGGCATTGGCGCAGAAAAA
AATGCCTGATGCGACGCTGCGCGTCTTATACTCCCACATATGCCAGATTCAGCAACGGATACGGCTTCCC
CAACTTGCCCACTTCCATACGTGTCCTCCTTACCAGAAATTTATCCTTAAGGTCGTCAGCTATCCTGCAG
GCGATCTCTCGATTTCGATCAAGACATTCCTTTAATGGTCTTTTCTGGACACCACTAGGGGTCAGAAGTA
GTTCATCAAACTTTCTTCCCTCCCTAATCTCATTGGTTACCTTGGGCTATCGAAACTTAATTAACCAGTC
AAGTCAGCTACTTGGCGAGATCGACTTGTCTGGGTTTCGACTACGCTCAGAATTGCGTCAGTCAAGTTCG
ATCTGGTCCTTGCTATTGCACCCGTTCTCCGATTACGAGTTTCATTTAAATCATGTGAGCAAAAGGCCAG
CAAAAGGCCAGGAACCGTAAAAAGGCCGCGTTGCTGGCGTTTTTCCATAGGCTCCGCCCCCCTGACGAGC
ATCACAAAAATCGACGCTCAAGTCAGAGGTGGCGAAACCCGACAGGACTATAAAGATACCAGGCGTTTCC
CCCTGGAAGCTCCCTCGTGCGCTCTCCTGTTCCGACCCTGCCGCTTACCGGATACCTGTCCGCCTTTCTC
CCTTCGGGAAGCGTGGCGCTTTCTCATAGCTCACGCTGTAGGTATCTCAGTTCGGTGTAGGTCGTTCGCT
CCAAGCTGGGCTGTGTGCACGAACCCCCCGTTCAGCCCGACCGCTGCGCCTTATCCGGTAACTATCGTCT
TGAGTCCAACCCGGTAAGACACGACTTATCGCCACTGGCAGCAGCCACTGGTAACAGGATTAGCAGAGCG
AGGTATGTAGGCGGTGCTACAGAGTTCTTGAAGTGGTGGCCTAACTACGGCTACACTAGAAGAACAGTAT
TTGGTATCTGCGCTCTGCTGAAGCCAGTTACCTTCGGAAAAAGAGTTGGTAGCTCTTGATCCGGCAAACA
AACCACCGCTGGTAGCGGTGGTTTTTTTGTTTGCAAGCAGCAGATTACGCGCAGAAAAAAAGGATCTCAA
GAAGATCCTTTGATCTTTTCTACGGGGTCTGACGCTCAGTGGAACGAAAACTCACGTTAAGGGATTTTGG
TCATGAGATTATCAAAAAGGATCTTCACCTAGATCCTTTTAAATTAAAAATGAAGTTTTAAATCAATCTA
AAGTATATATGAGTAAACTTGGTCTGACAGTTACCAATGCTTAATCAGTGAGGCACCTATCTCAGCGATC
TGTCTATTTCGTTCATCCATAGTTGCATTTAAATTTCCGAACTCTCCAAGGCCCTCGTCGGAAAATCTTC
AAACCTTTCGTCCGATCCATCTTGCAGGCTACCTCTCGAACGAACTATCGCAAGTCTCTTGGCCGGCCTT
GCGCCTTGGCTATTGCTTGGCAGCGCCTATCGCCAGGTATTACTCCAATCCCGAATATCCGAGATCGGGA
TCACCCGAGAGAAGTTCAACCTACATCCTCAATCCCGATCTATCCGAGATCCGAGGAATATCGAAATCGG
GGCGCGCCTGGTGTACCGAGAACGATCCTCTCAGTGCGAGTCTCGACGATCCATATCGTTGCTTGGCAGT
CAGCCAGTCGGAATCCAGCTTGGGACCCAGGAAGTCCAATCGTCAGATATTGTACTCAAGCCTGGTCACG
GCAGCGTACCGATCTGTTTAAACCTAGATATTGATAGTCTGATCGGTCAACGTATAATCGAGTCCTAGCT
TTTGCAAACATCTATCAAGAGACAGGATCAGCAGGAGGCTTTCGCATGAGTATTCAACATTTCCGTGTCG
CCCTTATTCCCTTTTTTGCGGCATTTTGCCTTCCTGTTTTTGCTCACCCAGAAACGCTGGTGAAAGTAAA
AGATGCTGAAGATCAGTTGGGTGCGCGAGTGGGTTACATCGAACTGGATCTCAACAGCGGTAAGATCCTT
GAGAGTTTTCGCCCCGAAGAACGCTTTCCAATGATGAGCACTTTTAAAGTTCTGCTATGTGGCGCGGTAT
TATCCCGTATTGACGCCGGGCAAGAGCAACTCGGTCGCCGCATACACTATTCTCAGAATGACTTGGTTGA
GTATTCACCAGTCACAGAAAAGCATCTTACGGATGGCATGACAGTAAGAGAATTATGCAGTGCTGCCATA
ACCATGAGTGATAACACTGCGGCCAACTTACTTCTGACAACGATTGGAGGACCGAAGGAGCTAACCGCTT
TTTTGCACAACATGGGGGATCATGTAACTCGCCTTGATCGTTGGGAACCGGAGCTGAATGAAGCCATACC
AAACGACGAGCGTGACACCACGATGCCTGTAGCAATGGCAACAACCTTGCGTAAACTATTAACTGGCGAA
CTACTTACTCTAGCTTCCCGGCAACAGTTGATAGACTGGATGGAGGCGGATAAAGTTGCAGGACCACTTC
TGCGCTCGGCCCTTCCGGCTGGCTGGTTTATTGCTGATAAATCTGGAGCCGGTGAGCGTGGGTCTCGCGG
TATCATTGCAGCACTGGGGCCAGATGGTAAGCCCTCCCGTATCGTAGTTATCTACACGACGGGGAGTCAG
GCAACTATGGATGAACGAAATAGACAGATCGCTGAGATAGGTGCCTCACTGATTAAGCATTGGTAACCGA
TTCTAGGTGCATTGGCGCAGAAAAAAATGCCTGATGCGACGCTGCGCGTCTTATACTCCCACATATGCCA
GATTCAGCAACGGATACGGCTTCCCCAACTTGCCCACTTCCATACGTGTCCTCCTTACCAGAAATTTATC
CTTAAGATCCCGAATCGTTTAAACTCGACTCTGGCTCTATCGAATCTCCGTCGTTTCGAGCTTACGCGAA
CAGCCGTGGCGCTCATTTGCTCGTCGGGCATCGAATCTCGTCAGCTATCGTCAGCTTACCTTTTTGGCAG
CGATCGCGGCTCCCGACATCTTGGACCATTAGCTCCACAGGTATCTTCTTCCCTCTAGTGGTCATAACAG
CAGCTTCAGCTACCTCTCAATTCAAAAAACCCCTCAAGACCCGTTTAGAGGCCCCAAGGGGTTATGCTAT
CAATCGTTGCGTTACACACACAAAAAACCAACACACATCCATCTTCGATGGATAGCGATTTTATTATCTA
ACTGCTGATCGAGTGTAGCCAGATCTAGTAATCAATTACGGGGTCATTAGTTCATAGCCCATATATGGAG
TTCCGCGTTACATAACTTACGGTAAATGGCCCGCCTGGCTGACCGCCCAACGACCCCCGCCCATTGACGT
CAATAATGACGTATGTTCCCATAGTAACGCCAATAGGGACTTTCCATTGACGTCAATGGGTGGAGTATTT
ACGGTAAACTGCCCACTTGGCAGTACATCAAGTGTATCATATGCCAAGTACGCCCCCTATTGACGTCAAT
GACGGTAAATGGCCCGCCTGGCATTATGCCCAGTACATGACCTTATGGGACTTTCCTACTTGGCAGTACA
TCTACGTATTAGTCATCGCTATTACCATGCTGATGCGGTTTTGGCAGTACATCAATGGGCGTGGATAGCG
GTTTGACTCACGGGGATTTCCAAGTCTCCACCCCATTGACGTCAATGGGAGTTTGTTTTGGCACCAAAAT
CAACGGGACTTTCCAAAATGTCGTAACAACTCCGCCCCATTGACGCAAATGGGCGGTAGGCGTGTACGGT
GGGAGGTCTATATAAGCAGAGCTGGTTTAGTGAACCGTCAGATCAGATCTTTGTCGATCCTACCATCCAC
TCGACACACCCGCCAGCGGCCGC
Features (pLannotate 1.2.2; 15 found; start..end, strand, type, name):
    372..493     -  polyA_signal   SV40 poly(A) signal: SV40 polyadenylation signal
    516..585     -  CDS            large T antigen (fragment): large T antigen from SV40 (simian virus 40)
    608..654     +  terminator     T7 terminator: transcription terminator for bacteriophage T7 RNA polymerase
    684..820     +  terminator     rrnG terminator: transcription terminator from the E. coli ribosomal RNA rrnG operon (Albrechtsen et al., 1991)
    865..936     +  misc_feature   3' β-globin insulator: insulator downstream of the human β-globin locus (Farrell et al., 2002)
   1162..1750    -  rep_origin     ori: high-copy-number ColE1/pMB1/pBR322/pUC origin of replication
   1922..1986    -  CDS            bla(M) (fragment): β-lactamase lacking the signal sequence; bla(M); allows cytosolic expression of β-lactamase
   2496..3356    +  CDS            AmpR: β-lactamase; bla; confers resistance to ampicillin, carbenicillin, and related antibiotics
   3369..3505    +  terminator     rrnG terminator: transcription terminator from the E. coli ribosomal RNA rrnG operon (Albrechtsen et al., 1991)
   3657..3728    +  misc_feature   5' β-globin insulator: insulator upstream of the human β-globin locus (Farrell et al., 2002)
   3733..3779    -  terminator     T7 terminator: transcription terminator for bacteriophage T7 RNA polymerase
   3797..3845    -  polyA_signal   poly(A) signal: synthetic polyadenylation signal
   3926..4229    +  enhancer       CMV enhancer: human cytomegalovirus immediate early enhancer
   4302..4319    -  promoter       CMV promoter (fragment): human cytomegalovirus (CMV) immediate early promoter
   4382..4433    +  promoter       CMVd2 promoter: truncated human cytomegalovirus (CMV) immediate early promoter that yields moderately reduced expression relative to the full-length promoter
