[The description below was written by a language model from this plasmid's Addgene catalogue record and pLannotate feature annotations shown in this document.]
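Description:
pGBW-m4133228 is a mammalian expression plasmid built on the pTwist_CMV_6 backbone for producing the SARS-CoV-2 non-structural protein nsp7, a small wild-type coding segment of about 250 bp derived from the viral ORF1ab polyprotein gene. The full deposited sequence is roughly 4.5 kb. In bacteria it is maintained at high copy through a ColE1/pUC-type origin and selected with ampicillin via the AmpR β-lactamase gene; a short additional β-lactamase fragment annotated elsewhere appears to be a backbone remnant.

Expression in mammalian cells is driven by the human cytomegalovirus immediate-early enhancer and promoter. The automated annotation recognises the enhancer plus partial or truncated CMV promoter matches near the end of the numbered sequence, so the transcription unit evidently runs across the circular origin into the unannotated first few hundred bases, where the nsp7 open reading frame should lie, and ends at the SV40 polyadenylation signal. That signal and an adjacent short SV40 large T antigen fragment are annotated on the minus strand. The insert, the TEV site and the V5 tag are not annotated in the feature table; according to the catalogue fields, the backbone supplies a C-terminal V5 epitope preceded by a TEV protease cleavage site, allowing detection or capture of the protein and optional tag removal. The cassette is flanked by 5' and 3' β-globin insulator elements, bacterial rrnG and T7 terminators, and a synthetic poly(A) signal upstream of the enhancer, features that generally limit read-through transcription and interference from neighbouring sequences. No mammalian selection marker is annotated, so the plasmid seems best suited to transient transfection. The record states no purpose beyond mammalian expression of nsp7.
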