Addgene plasmid #152008: pGBW-m4133228
Purpose: Mammalian expression plasmid for SARS-CoV-2 nsp7
Depositing lab: Ginkgo Bioworks & Benjie Chen. Depositing organization: Ginkgo Bioworks.
Backbone
  Vector backbone: pTwist_CMV_6
  Backbone size w/o insert (bp): 4180
  Vector type: Mammalian Expression
Growth in bacteria
  Bacterial resistance: Ampicillin, 100 μg/mL
  Growth temperature: 37°C
  Growth strain: DH5alpha
  Copy number: High Copy
Gene/Insert
  Gene/Insert name: SARS-CoV-2 nsp7
  Species: Severe acute respiratory syndrome coronavirus 2
  Insert size (bp): 248
  Mutation: wt
  Entrez Gene: ORF1ab (a.k.a. GU280_gp01)
  Promoter: CMV
  Tag / fusion protein: Cleavable TEV;V5 (C terminal on backbone)
  Cloning method: Unknown
Resource information
  A portion of this plasmid was derived from a plasmid made by: GinkgoBioworks
Depositor comments: NCBI reference sequence: YP_009725303.1
How to cite: pGBW-m4133228 was a gift from Ginkgo Bioworks & Benjie Chen (Addgene plasmid # 152008 ; http://n2t.net/addgene:152008 ; RRID:Addgene_152008)
